Addgene plasmid #113242: pAW228
Purpose: E. coli expression vector for untagged E. coli Cas1 + Cas2 with CRISPR array, leader tAggtag mutant
Depositing lab: Jennifer Doudna. Depositing organization: University of California, Berkeley. Publication: Structures of the CRISPR genome integration complex. Wright AV, Liu JJ, Knott GJ, Doxzen KW, Nogales E, Doudna JA. Science. 2017 Sep 15;357(6356):1113-1118. doi: 10.1126/science.aao0679. Epub 2017 Jul 20. PubMed 28729350.
Backbone
  Vector backbone: pCDF1b
  Backbone size w/o insert (bp): 4000
  Total vector size (bp): 4909
  Vector type: Bacterial Expression
Growth in bacteria
  Bacterial resistance: Streptomycin, 50 μg/mL
  Growth temperature: 37°C
  Growth strain: DH5alpha
  Copy number: Low Copy
Gene/Insert 1
  Gene/Insert name: Cas1
  Species: E. coli
  Insert size (bp): 924
Gene/Insert 2
  Gene/Insert name: Cas2
  Species: E. coli
  Insert size (bp): 285
Gene/Insert 3
  Gene/Insert name: Leader-repeat
  Species: E. coli
  Insert size (bp): 154
  Mutation: TTGGTAG->tAggtag
Terms and licenses: Academic/Nonprofit Terms; Industry Terms: Not Available to Industry
How to cite: pAW228 was a gift from Jennifer Doudna (Addgene plasmid # 113242 ; http://n2t.net/addgene:113242 ; RRID:Addgene_113242)
