[The description below was written by a language model from this plasmid's Addgene catalogue record and pLannotate feature annotations shown in this document.]
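Description:
pAW228 is a low-copy bacterial expression plasmid of about 4.9 kb built on the pCDF1b backbone, made to co-express untagged E. coli Cas1 and Cas2 alongside a CRISPR leader-repeat target. It replicates from the CloDF13 (CDF) origin, which is compatible with other common plasmid origins and so allows co-maintenance with additional plasmids in the same E. coli cell. Selection is through the aadA aminoglycoside adenylyltransferase gene (SmR), driven by the bla promoter and conferring streptomycin/spectinomycin resistance. The backbone also carries lacI under its own promoter.

Expression is controlled by a T7 promoter followed by a lac operator and the T7 gene 10 ribosome binding site, so transcription depends on T7 RNA polymerase and is inducible with IPTG through relief of LacI repression. The cas1 (ygbT) and cas2 (ygbF) coding sequences lie in tandem on the same strand, apparently as a single operon-like transcript ending at the T7 terminator. S-Tag and SET1 fragments annotated downstream of cas2 are presumably unfused vector remnants, consistent with the catalogue's description of the proteins as untagged. The short TcR fragments are likewise likely backbone remnants or incidental matches.

The third recorded insert is a 154 bp E. coli leader-repeat element carrying a leader mutation (TTGGTAG changed to tAggtag). The feature table does not annotate this element, so its position in the plasmid cannot be given from the record. Cas1-Cas2 is the integrase complex that inserts new spacers at the leader-proximal repeat. Placing a mutated leader on the same plasmid suggests use in testing how leader sequence affects spacer acquisition, in line with the associated study of the CRISPR integration complex.
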