Features (pLannotate 1.2.2; 16 found; start..end, strand, type, name):
      3..27      +  protein_bind   lac operator: The lac repressor binds to the lac operator to inhibit transcription in E. coli. This inhibition can be relieved by adding lactose or isopropyl-β-D-thiogalactopyranoside (IPTG). lac repressor encoded by lacI
     42..64      +  RBS            RBS: efficient ribosome binding site from bacteriophage T7 gene 10 (Olins and Rangwala, 1989)
     77..991     +  CDS            ygbT: CAS1_ECOLI - Also known as cas1. Experimental evidence at protein level: Swiss-Prot protein existence level 1. CRISPR (clustered regularly interspaced short palindromic repeat), is an adaptive immune system that provides protection against mobile genetic elements (viruses, transposable elements and conjugative plasmids) (PubMed:21255106, PubMed:24920831, PubMed:24793649). CRISPR clusters contain sequences complementary to antecedent mobile elements and target invading nucleic acids. CRISPR clusters are transcribed and processed into CRISPR RNA (crRNA). The Cas1-Cas2 complex is involved in CRIS
   1007..1288    +  CDS            ygbF (sequence withheld): CAS2_ECOLI - Also known as cas2. Experimental evidence at protein level: Swiss-Prot protein existence level 1. CRISPR (clustered regularly interspaced short palindromic repeat), is an adaptive immune system that provides protection against mobile genetic elements (viruses, transposable elements and conjugative plasmids) (PubMed:21255106, PubMed:24920831, PubMed:24793649). CRISPR clusters contain sequences complementary to antecedent mobile elements and target invading nucleic acids. CRISPR clusters are transcribed and processed into CRISPR RNA (crRNA). The Cas1-Cas2 complex is involved in CRIS
   1313..1354    +  CDS            S-Tag (fragment): affinity and epitope tag derived from pancreatic ribonuclease A
   1384..1401    +  CDS            SET1 (fragment): solubility-enhancement tag derived from T7 phage gene 10B
   1409..1456    +  terminator     T7 terminator: transcription terminator for bacteriophage T7 RNA polymerase
   1627..2418    -  CDS            SmR: aminoglycoside adenylyltransferase (Murphy, 1985); aadA; confers resistance to spectinomycin and streptomycin
   2419..2510    -  promoter       AmpR promoter: bla
   2558..3296    -  rep_origin     CloDF13 ori: Plasmids containing the CloDF13 (CDF) origin of replication can be propagated in E. coli cells that contain additional plasmids with compatible origins.
   3574..3638    -  CDS            TcR (fragment): tetracycline efflux protein; tet; confers resistance to tetracycline
   3653..3674    -  protein_bind   CAP binding site: CAP binding activates transcription in the presence of cAMP. E. coli catabolite activator protein
   3687..4769    -  CDS            lacI: lac repressor; lacI; The lac repressor binds to the lac operator to inhibit transcription in E. coli. This inhibition can be relieved by adding lactose or isopropyl-β-D-thiogalactopyranoside (IPTG).
   4770..4847    -  promoter       lacI promoter: lacI
   4855..4890    -  CDS            TcR (fragment): tetracycline efflux protein; tet; confers resistance to tetracycline
   4893..2       +  promoter       T7 promoter (across the origin): promoter for bacteriophage T7 RNA polymerase
>Addgene plasmid #113242 | pAW228 | addgene full sequence | sequence record 217819 | Addgene NGS Result
GGGGAATTGTGAGCGGATAACAATTCCCCTGTAGAAATAATTTTGTTTAACTTTAATAAGGAGATATACC
ATGGCGATGACCTGGCTTCCCCTTAATCCCATTCCACTCAAAGATCGCGTCTCCATGATCTTTCTGCAAT
ATGGGCAGATCGATGTAATAGATGGCGCGTTTGTACTTATCGACAAGACAGGGATCCGCACTCATATTCC
TGTTGGCTCGGTTGCCTGCATCATGCTGGAACCTGGTACACGGGTTTCGCATGCAGCTGTACGCCTGGCT
GCGCAAGTTGGAACATTGTTGGTATGGGTGGGGGAAGCGGGCGTTCGTGTTTATGCTTCTGGTCAGCCTG
GAGGTGCGCGTTCAGATAAGCTGCTCTATCAGGCAAAACTTGCTCTGGATGAAGATTTGCGTCTGAAGGT
CGTACGTAAAATGTTTGAACTTCGGTTTGGAGAACCTGCGCCTGCCCGGCGCTCCGTAGAGCAACTCAGA
GGTATAGAAGGCAGTCGCGTGCGGGCAACCTACGCACTTCTGGCGAAGCAATACGGCGTGACATGGAATG
GACGTCGCTACGATCCGAAAGACTGGGAAAAGGGCGATACGATCAACCAATGCATTAGCGCTGCAACTTC
CTGTTTATACGGCGTAACTGAAGCGGCGATACTTGCAGCTGGTTATGCACCAGCTATTGGGTTTGTGCAT
ACAGGAAAGCCTCTTTCCTTTGTTTACGATATTGCAGACATCATTAAATTTGACACTGTTGTACCGAAAG
CTTTTGAGATAGCGCGTCGTAACCCTGGTGAGCCGGACCGGGAAGTCCGTTTGGCGTGCAGGGATATTTT
TCGCAGTAGTAAAACATTAGCCAAATTGATTCCGCTTATAGAGGACGTGCTTGCCGCTGGAGAAATACAA
CCGCCGGCCCCACCTGAAGATGCACAGCCTGTTGCCATTCCGCTTCCTGTTTCACTGGGAGATGCAGGCC
ATCGCTCGAGCTGAAGGAGATATACC
[282 nt withheld, positions 1007-1288]
TGAGCGGCCGCACTCGAGTCTGGTAAAGAAACCGCTGCTGCGAAATTTGAACGCCAGCACATGGACTCGT
CTACTAGCGCAGCTTAATTAACCTAGGCTGCTGCCACCGCTGAGCAATAACTAGCATAACCCCTTGGGGC
CTCTAAACGGGTCTTGAGGGGTTTTTTGCTGAAACCTCAGGCATTTGAGAAGCACACGGTCACACTGCTT
CCGGTAGTCAATAAACCGGTAAACCAGCAATAGACATAAGCGGCTATTTAACGACCCTGCCCTGAACCGA
CGACCGGGTCATCGTGGCCGGATCTTGCGGCCCCTCGGCTTGAACGAATTGTTAGACATTATTTGCCGAC
TACCTTGGTGATCTCGCCTTTCACGTAGTGGACAAATTCTTCCAACTGATCTGCGCGCGAGGCCAAGCGA
TCTTCTTCTTGTCCAAGATAAGCCTGTCTAGCTTCAAGTATGACGGGCTGATACTGGGCCGGCAGGCGCT
CCATTGCCCAGTCGGCAGCGACATCCTTCGGCGCGATTTTGCCGGTTACTGCGCTGTACCAAATGCGGGA
CAACGTAAGCACTACATTTCGCTCATCGCCAGCCCAGTCGGGCGGCGAGTTCCATAGCGTTAAGGTTTCA
TTTAGCGCCTCAAATAGATCCTGTTCAGGAACCGGATCAAAGAGTTCCTCCGCCGCTGGACCTACCAAGG
CAACGCTATGTTCTCTTGCTTTTGTCAGCAAGATAGCCAGATCAATGTCGATCGTGGCTGGCTCGAAGAT
ACCTGCAAGAATGTCATTGCGCTGCCATTCTCCAAATTGCAGTTCGCGCTTAGCTGGATAACGCCACGGA
ATGATGTCGTCGTGCACAACAATGGTGACTTCTACAGCGCGGAGAATCTCGCTCTCTCCAGGGGAAGCCG
AAGTTTCCAAAAGGTCGTTGATCAAAGCTCGCCGCGTTGTTTCATCAAGCCTTACGGTCACCGTAACCAG
CAAATCAATATCACTGTGTGGCTTCAGGCCGCCATCCACTGCGGAGCCGTACAAATGTACGGCCAGCAAC
GTCGGTTCGAGATGGCGCTCGATGACGCCAACTACCTCTGATAGTTGAGTCGATACTTCGGCGATCACCG
CTTCCCTCATACTCTTCCTTTTTCAATATTATTGAAGCATTTATCAGGGTTATTGTCTCATGAGCGGATA
CATATTTGAATGTATTTAGAAAAATAAACAAATAGCTAGCTCACTCGGTCGCTACGCTCCGGGCGTGAGA
CTGCGGCGGGCGCTGCGGACACATACAAAGTTACCCACAGATTCCGTGGATAAGCAGGGGACTAACATGT
GAGGCAAAACAGCAGGGCCGCGCCGGTGGCGTTTTTCCATAGGCTCCGCCCTCCTGCCAGAGTTCACATA
AACAGACGCTTTTCCGGTGCATCTGTGGGAGCCGTGAGGCTCAACCATGAATCTGACAGTACGGGCGAAA
CCCGACAGGACTTAAAGATCCCCACCGTTTCCGGCGGGTCGCTCCCTCTTGCGCTCTCCTGTTCCGACCC
TGCCGTTTACCGGATACCTGTTCCGCCTTTCTCCCTTACGGGAAGTGTGGCGCTTTCTCATAGCTCACAC
ACTGGTATCTCGGCTCGGTGTAGGTCGTTCGCTCCAAGCTGGGCTGTAAGCAAGAACTCCCCGTTCAGCC
CGACTGCTGCGCCTTATCCGGTAACTGTTCACTTGAGTCCAACCCGGAAAAGCACGGTAAAACGCCACTG
GCAGCAGCCATTGGTAACTGGGAGTTCGCAGAGGATTTGTTTAGCTAAACACGCGGTTGCTCTTGAAGTG
TGCGCCAAAGTCCGGCTACACTGGAAGGACAGATTTGGTTGCTGTGCTCTGCGAAAGCCAGTTACCACGG
TTAAGCAGTTCCCCAACTGACTTAACCTTCGATCAAACCACCTCCCCAGGTGGTTTTTTCGTTTACAGGG
CAAAAGATTACGCGCAGAAAAAAAGGATCTCAAGAAGATCCTTTGATCTTTTCTACTGAACCGCTCTAGA
TACCTTTTTAATCAATGGATTAAGTACTCTTTAACATAATGGATGTGTTGTTTGTGTGATACTATAAAGT
AGGTAGATTGTGACTGGCTTAAAAAATCATTAATTAATAATAGGTTATGTTTAGAGTGTTCCCCGCGCCA
GCGGGGATAAACCGAGCACAAATATCATCGCTCAATCTAGATTTCAGTGCAATTTATCTCTTCAAATGTA
GCACCTGAAGTCAGCCCCATACGATATAAGTTGTAATTCTCATGTTAGTCATGCCCCGCGCCCACCGGAA
GGAGCTGACTGGGTTGAAGGCTCTCAAGGGCATCGGTCGAGATCCCGGTGCCTAATGAGTGAGCTAACTT
ACATTAATTGCGTTGCGCTCACTGCCCGCTTTCCAGTCGGGAAACCTGTCGTGCCAGCTGCATTAATGAA
TCGGCCAACGCGCGGGGAGAGGCGGTTTGCGTATTGGGCGCCAGGGTGGTTTTTCTTTTCACCAGTGAGA
CGGGCAACAGCTGATTGCCCTTCACCGCCTGGCCCTGAGAGAGTTGCAGCAAGCGGTCCACGCTGGTTTG
CCCCAGCAGGCGAAAATCCTGTTTGATGGTGGTTAACGGCGGGATATAACATGAGCTGTCTTCGGTATCG
TCGTATCCCACTACCGAGATGTCCGCACCAACGCGCAGCCCGGACTCGGTAATGGCGCGCATTGCGCCCA
GCGCCATCTGATCGTTGGCAACCAGCATCGCAGTGGGAACGATGCCCTCATTCAGCATTTGCATGGTTTG
TTGAAAACCGGACATGGCACTCCAGTCGCCTTCCCGTTCCGCTATCGGCTGAATTTGATTGCGAGTGAGA
TATTTATGCCAGCCAGCCAGACGCAGACGCGCCGAGACAGAACTTAATGGGCCCGCTAACAGCGCGATTT
GCTGGTGACCCAATGCGACCAGATGCTCCACGCCCAGTCGCGTACCGTCTTCATGGGAGAAAATAATACT
GTTGATGGGTGTCTGGTCAGAGACATCAAGAAATAACGCCGGAACATTAGTGCAGGCAGCTTCCACAGCA
ATGGCATCCTGGTCATCCAGCGGATAGTTAATGATCAGCCCACTGACGCGTTGCGCGAGAAGATTGTGCA
CCGCCGCTTTACAGGCTTCGACGCCGCTTCGTTCTACCATCGACACCACCACGCTGGCACCCAGTTGATC
GGCGCGAGATTTAATCGCCGCGACAATTTGCGACGGCGCGTGCAGGGCCAGACTGGAGGTGGCAACGCCA
ATCAGCAACGACTGTTTGCCCGCCAGTTGTTGTGCCACGCGGTTGGGAATGTAATTCAGCTCCGCCATCG
CCGCTTCCACTTTTTCCCGCGTTTTCGCAGAAACGTGGCTGGCCTGGTTCACCACGCGGGAAACGGTCTG
ATAAGAGACACCGGCATACTCTGCGACATCGTATAACGTTACTGGTTTCACATTCACCACCCTGAATTGA
CTCTCTTCCGGGCGCTATCATGCCATACCGCGAAAGGTTTTGCGCCATTCGATGGTGTCCGGGATCTCGA
CGCTCTCCCTTATGCGACTCCTGCATTAGGAAATTAATACGACTCACTATA
